>Addgene plasmid #242751 | pLV-Puro-CMV-EPB41L4A-AS1 unspliced-MUT- deltaSNORA13 | addgene full sequence | sequence record 487458 | Addgene NGS Result
AATGTAGTCTTATGCAATACTCTTGTAGTCTTGCAACATGGTAACGATGAGTTAGCAACATGCCTTACAA
GGAGAGAAAAAGCACCGTGCATGCCGATTGGTGGAAGTAAGGTGGTACGATCGTGCCTTATTAGGAAGGC
AACAGACGGGTCTGACATGGATTGGACGAACCACTGAATTGCCGCATTGCAGAGATATTGTATTTAAGTG
CCTAGCTCGATACATAAACGGGTCTCTCTGGTTAGACCAGATCTGAGCCTGGGAGCTCTCTGGCTAACTA
GGGAACCCACTGCTTAAGCCTCAATAAAGCTTGCCTTGAGTGCTTCAAGTAGTGTGTGCCCGTCTGTTGT
GTGACTCTGGTAACTAGAGATCCCTCAGACCCTTTTAGTCAGTGTGGAAAATCTCTAGCAGTGGCGCCCG
AACAGGGACTTGAAAGCGAAAGGGAAACCAGAGGAGCTCTCTCGACGCAGGACTCGGCTTGCTGAAGCGC
GCACGGCAAGAGGCGAGGGGCGGCGACTGGTGAGTACGCCAAAAATTTTGACTAGCGGAGGCTAGAAGGA
GAGAGATGGGTGCGAGAGCGTCAGTATTAAGCGGGGGAGAATTAGATCGCGATGGGAAAAAATTCGGTTA
AGGCCAGGGGGAAAGAAAAAATATAAATTAAAACATATAGTATGGGCAAGCAGGGAGCTAGAACGATTCG
CAGTTAATCCTGGCCTGTTAGAAACATCAGAAGGCTGTAGACAAATACTGGGACAGCTACAACCATCCCT
TCAGACAGGATCAGAAGAACTTAGATCATTATATAATACAGTAGCAACCCTCTATTGTGTGCATCAAAGG
ATAGAGATAAAAGACACCAAGGAAGCTTTAGACAAGATAGAGGAAGAGCAAAACAAAAGTAAGACCACCG
CACAGCAAGCGGCCGCTGATCTTCAGACCTGGAGGAGGAGATATGAGGGACAATTGGAGAAGTGAATTAT
ATAAATATAAAGTAGTAAAAATTGAACCATTAGGAGTAGCACCCACCAAGGCAAAGAGAAGAGTGGTGCA
GAGAGAAAAAAGAGCAGTGGGAATAGGAGCTTTGTTCCTTGGGTTCTTGGGAGCAGCAGGAAGCACTATG
GGCGCAGCGTCAATGACGCTGACGGTACAGGCCAGACAATTATTGTCTGGTATAGTGCAGCAGCAGAACA
ATTTGCTGAGGGCTATTGAGGCGCAACAGCATCTGTTGCAACTCACAGTCTGGGGCATCAAGCAGCTCCA
GGCAAGAATCCTGGCTGTGGAAAGATACCTAAAGGATCAACAGCTCCTGGGGATTTGGGGTTGCTCTGGA
AAACTCATTTGCACCACTGCTGTGCCTTGGAATGCTAGTTGGAGTAATAAATCTCTGGAACAGATTTGGA
ATCACACGACCTGGATGGAGTGGGACAGAGAAATTAACAATTACACAAGCTTAATACACTCCTTAATTGA
AGAATCGCAAAACCAGCAAGAAAAGAATGAACAAGAATTATTGGAATTAGATAAATGGGCAAGTTTGTGG
AATTGGTTTAACATAACAAATTGGCTGTGGTATATAAAATTATTCATAATGATAGTAGGAGGCTTGGTAG
GTTTAAGAATAGTTTTTGCTGTACTTTCTATAGTGAATAGAGTTAGGCAGGGATATTCACCATTATCGTT
TCAGACCCACCTCCCAACCCCGAGGGGACCCGACAGGCCCGAAGGAATAGAAGAAGAAGGTGGAGAGAGA
GACAGAGACAGATCCATTCGATTAGTGAACGGATCTCGACGGTATCGCTAGCTTTTAAAAGAAAAGGGGG
GATTGGGGGGTACAGTGCAGGGGAAAGAATAGTAGACATAATAGCAACAGACATACAAACTAAAGAATTA
CAAAAACAAATTACAAAAATTCAAAATTTTACTAGTGATTATCGGATCAACTTTGTATAGAAAAGTTGTA
GTTATTAATAGTAATCAATTACGGGGTCATTAGTTCATAGCCCATATATGGAGTTCCGCGTTACATAACT
TACGGTAAATGGCCCGCCTGGCTGACCGCCCAACGACCCCCGCCCATTGACGTCAATAATGACGTATGTT
CCCATAGTAACGCCAATAGGGACTTTCCATTGACGTCAATGGGTGGAGTATTTACGGTAAACTGCCCACT
TGGCAGTACATCAAGTGTATCATATGCCAAGTACGCCCCCTATTGACGTCAATGACGGTAAATGGCCCGC
CTGGCATTATGCCCAGTACATGACCTTATGGGACTTTCCTACTTGGCAGTACATCTACGTATTAGTCATC
GCTATTACCATGGTGATGCGGTTTTGGCAGTACATCAATGGGCGTGGATAGCGGTTTGACTCACGGGGAT
TTCCAAGTCTCCACCCCATTGACGTCAATGGGAGTTTGTTTTGGCACCAAAATCAACGGGACTTTCCAAA
ATGTCGTAACAACTCCGCCCCATTGACGCAAATGGGCGGTAGGCGTGTACGGTGGGAGGTCTATATAAGC
AGAGCTGGTTTAGTGAACCGTCAGATCCAAGTTTGTACAAAAAAGCAGGCTTCCTTTCTTCCTTTTGGTG
CGAGCTTGCTGTGGTTTTTGCTCTGGGTCCTCTGGGATGGCGCCTGGCTGTGGCCGCGTGGTCTCTCACG
CAGGGGCGCCGGGCGGGGGAACGCGGCCACCCTGAGTCTGGTGAGTCGACTGCGGCGGCCTGTGTCCGAA
GTGTCCGGGGCCGTGAACAAGGGCAGCGGCCTGGCCTCAGGCCTGCGTTCCCACGTTTGGAAACGGGGAG
CTTCGTCGATTTGTGTTTACATCATCGACTATGCCAGGGAGTTCTCCAGATAAGCCTGGTTTTATTTTCG
TCAGTGAAAAGGCCTTACCGTATAACTGACTTTATGCTTGCCCTGCCCCCGTATAAAATACCTTAGAAGT
AGAGTGCCTGGTTACAGCTGTTTCCACGTGCGGTGCTCGTCGGGAGTGATCACCTACCCTACAGGTGAGT
TTTCACGTTCGTGCAAGACCAGTCGCCATTTAAAACGCATCGCATTTCACTTTTCATTATTAAGTCGGAT
TTTAAATCGTGAGAAAATTTCTCTGAAATGTATTGTCCGTTTTTAGGCTGTAATCGGCATTACTGTCAGC
CAGTCAGCAACCTTATGCCATAAAGCCTACCTCACGCAGTGTCGCTGCTTTTACGTTTCCACGCGTGATC
TTGACCCTGCTAGCCTTAAGTGTATGGTTTCTCTTAGCCAGTTCTAATTTTTGTTCAGGTGGAAGATGGA
TGCCTGAAGTGTAGACTGCTGCTAGCTGAATACCATCTGGGAGCATAAAGGTGACCTGAAGGTAGGGTGA
TATGTCTTAAAGCACTTTGTAATGGGAATTTTTATCACCTTTTAAATTGGGGTTCCTTCTCTAGTGAGTT
TTAATGTCAGTGGTACATTCGTAGTGTTGCTCTGTCTGTAGCTATTAAGGTGAGTTAATAAATGGGATAG
CCTCCACAGCTTATTTTTGGGAAGGTTTTGCTGATACTTCCTGAGAAGCCCAGGGAAATAAATACGCATA
GTACTGGCATTCTGCATCTCTTTAAGATTTGTTTTTATGTGTAGTAATTGAGTTTTTTAAAAGCTTGTGA
AATCGCAGGCATATTACCAAGTTCTTGATTAAAATGTAATACAAAAATATTTGCTGTCGAATTGAGTACT
TTATTTTTTCTCTTAGGATGTCCTTGGTGAGGATTTTGAAAATTTGATCTTCACAAGAGTTGCCTGGATC
ATTTGAAATTTCTGGGAGTCTGAGGAGTACTGACATAATTACCTGCTGGAGTCTGTAAATACACATTTAA
GACAGTGAGGATGTGAATAAATATATTAATGCACTTACCCAGCTTTCTTGTACAAAGTGGTGATAATCGA
ATTCCGATAATCAACCTCTGGATTACAAAATTTGTGAAAGATTGACTGGTATTCTTAACTATGTTGCTCC
TTTTACGCTATGTGGATACGCTGCTTTAATGCCTTTGTATCATGCTATTGCTTCCCGTATGGCTTTCATT
TTCTCCTCCTTGTATAAATCCTGGTTGCTGTCTCTTTATGAGGAGTTGTGGCCCGTTGTCAGGCAACGTG
GCGTGGTGTGCACTGTGTTTGCTGACGCAACCCCCACTGGTTGGGGCATTGCCACCACCTGTCAGCTCCT
TTCCGGGACTTTCGCTTTCCCCCTCCCTATTGCCACGGCGGAACTCATCGCCGCCTGCCTTGCCCGCTGC
TGGACAGGGGCTCGGCTGTTGGGCACTGACAATTCCGTGGTGTTGTCGGGGAAGCTGACGTCCTTTCCAT
GGCTGCTCGCCTGTGTTGCCACCTGGATTCTGCGCGGGACGTCCTTCTGCTACGTCCCTTCGGCCCTCAA
TCCAGCGGACCTTCCTTCCCGCGGCCTGCTGCCGGCTCTGCGGCCTCTTCCGCGTCTTCGCCTTCGCCCT
CAGACGAGTCGGATCTCCCTTTGGGCCGCCTCCCCGCATCGGGAATTCCCGCGGTTCGAATTCTACCGGG
TAGGGGAGGCGCTTTTCCCAAGGCAGTCTGGAGCATGCGCTTTAGCAGCCCCGCTGGGCACTTGGCGCTA
CACAAGTGGCCTCTGGCCTCGCACACATTCCACATCCACCGGTAGGCGCCAACCGGCTCCGTTCTTTGGT
GGCCCCTTCGCGCCACCTTCTACTCCTCCCCTAGTCAGGAAGTTCCCCCCCGCCCCGCAGCTCGCGTCGT
GCAGGACGTGACAAATGGAAGTAGCACGTCTCACTAGTCTCGTGCAGATGGACAGCACCGCTGAGCAATG
GAAGCGGGTAGGCCTTTGGGGCAGCGGCCAATAGCAGCTTTGCTCCTTCGCTTTCTGGGCTCAGAGGCTG
GGAAGGGGTGGGTCCGGGGGCGGGCTCAGGGGCGGGCTCAGGGGCGGGGCGGGCGCCCGAAGGTCCTCCG
GAGGCCCGGCATTCTGCACGCTTCAAAAGCGCACGTCTGCCGCGCTGTTCTCCTCTTCCTCATCTCCGGG
CCTTTCGACCTCACGTGGCCACCATGACCGAGTACAAGCCCACGGTGCGCCTCGCCACCCGCGACGACGT
CCCCAGGGCCGTACGCACCCTCGCCGCCGCGTTCGCCGACTACCCCGCCACGCGCCACACCGTCGATCCG
GACCGCCACATCGAGCGGGTCACCGAGCTGCAAGAACTCTTCCTCACGCGCGTCGGGCTCGACATCGGCA
AGGTGTGGGTCGCGGACGACGGCGCCGCGGTGGCGGTCTGGACCACGCCGGAGAGCGTCGAAGCGGGGGC
GGTGTTCGCCGAGATCGGCCCGCGCATGGCCGAGTTGAGCGGTTCCCGGCTGGCCGCGCAGCAACAGATG
GAAGGCCTCCTGGCGCCGCACCGGCCCAAGGAGCCCGCGTGGTTCCTGGCCACCGTCGGCGTCTCGCCCG
ACCACCAGGGCAAGGGTCTGGGCAGCGCCGTCGTGCTCCCCGGAGTGGAGGCGGCCGAGCGCGCCGGGGT
GCCCGCCTTCCTGGAGACCTCCGCGCCCCGCAACCTCCCCTTCTACGAGCGGCTCGGCTTCACCGTCACC
GCCGACGTCGAGGTGCCCGAAGGACCGCGCACCTGGTGCATGACCCGCAAGCCCGGTGCCTGAGGTACCT
TTAAGACCAATGACTTACAAGGCAGCTGTAGATCTTAGCCACTTTTTAAAAGAAAAGGGGGGACTGGAAG
GGCTAATTCACTCCCAACGAAGACAAGATCTGCTTTTTGCTTGTACTGGGTCTCTCTGGTTAGACCAGAT
CTGAGCCTGGGAGCTCTCTGGCTAACTAGGGAACCCACTGCTTAAGCCTCAATAAAGCTTGCCTTGAGTG
CTTCAAGTAGTGTGTGCCCGTCTGTTGTGTGACTCTGGTAACTAGAGATCCCTCAGACCCTTTTAGTCAG
TGTGGAAAATCTCTAGCAGTAGTAGTTCATGTCATCTTATTATTCAGTATTTATAACTTGCAAAGAAATG
AATATCAGAGAGTGAGAGGAACTTGTTTATTGCAGCTTATAATGGTTACAAATAAAGCAATAGCATCACA
AATTTCACAAATAAAGCATTTTTTTCACTGCATTCTAGTTGTGGTTTGTCCAAACTCATCAATGTATCTT
ATCATGTCTGGCTCTAGCTATCCCGCCCCTAACTCCGCCCATCCCGCCCCTAACTCCGCCCAGTTCCGCC
CATTCTCCGCCCCATGGCTGACTAATTTTTTTTATTTATGCAGAGGCCGAGGCCGCCTCGGCCTCTGAGC
TATTCCAGAAGTAGTGAGGAGGCTTTTTTGGAGGCCTAGGGACGTACCCAATTCGCCCTATAGTGAGTCG
TATTACGCGCGCTCACTGGCCGTCGTTTTACAACGTCGTGACTGGGAAAACCCTGGCGTTACCCAACTTA
ATCGCCTTGCAGCACATCCCCCTTTCGCCAGCTGGCGTAATAGCGAAGAGGCCCGCACCGATCGCCCTTC
CCAACAGTTGCGCAGCCTGAATGGCGAATGGG
[124 nt withheld, positions 6543-6666]
C
[91 nt withheld, positions 6668-6758]
A
[49 nt withheld, positions 6760-6808]
CCTTTGACGTTGGAGTCCACGTTCTTT
[37 nt withheld, positions 6836-6872]
ACCCTATCTCGGTCTATTCTTTTGATTTATAAGGGATTTTGCCGATTTCGGCCTATTGGTTAAAAAATGA
GCTGATTTAACAAAAATTTAACGCGAATTTTAACAAAATATTAACGCTTACAATTTAGGTGGCACTTTTC
GGGGAAATGTGCGCGGAACCCCTATTTGTTTATTTTTCTAAATACATTCAAATATGTATCCGCTCATGAG
ACAATAACCCTGATAAATGCTTCAATAATATTGAAAAAGGAAGAGTATGAGTATTCAACATTTCCGTGTC
GCCCTTATTCCCTTTTTTGCGGCATTTTGCCTTCCTGTTTTTGCTCACCCAGAAACGCTGGTGAAAGTAA
AAGATGCTGAAGATCAGTTGGGTGCACGAGTGGGTTACATCGAACTGGATCTCAACAGCGGTAAGATCCT
TGAGAGTTTTCGCCCCGAAGAACGTTTTCCAATGATGAGCACTTTTAAAGTTCTGCTATGTGGCGCGGTA
TTATCCCGTATTGACGCCGGGCAAGAGCAACTCGGTCGCCGCATACACTATTCTCAGAATGACTTGGTTG
AGTACTCACCAGTCACAGAAAAGCATCTTACGGATGGCATGACAGTAAGAGAATTATGCAGTGCTGCCAT
AACCATGAGTGATAACACTGCGGCCAACTTACTTCTGACAACGATCGGAGGACCGAAGGAGCTAACCGCT
TTTTTGCACAACATGGGGGATCATGTAACTCGCCTTGATCGTTGGGAACCGGAGCTGAATGAAGCCATAC
CAAACGACGAGCGTGACACCACGATGCCTGTAGCAATGGCAACAACGTTGCGCAAACTATTAACTGGCGA
ACTACTTACTCTAGCTTCCCGGCAACAATTAATAGACTGGATGGAGGCGGATAAAGTTGCAGGACCACTT
CTGCGCTCGGCCCTTCCGGCTGGCTGGTTTATTGCTGATAAATCTGGAGCCGGTGAGCGTGGGTCTCGCG
GTATCATTGCAGCACTGGGGCCAGATGGTAAGCCCTCCCGTATCGTAGTTATCTACACGACGGGGAGTCA
GGCAACTATGGATGAACGAAATAGACAGATCGCTGAGATAGGTGCCTCACTGATTAAGCATTGGTAACTG
TCAGACCAAGTTTACTCATATATACTTTAGATTGATTTAAAACTTCATTTTTAATTTAAAAGGATCTAGG
TGAAGATCCTTTTTGATAATCTCATGACCAAAATCCCTTAACGTGAGTTTTCGTTCCACTGAGCGTCAGA
CCCCGTAGAAAAGATCAAAGGATCTTCTTGAGATCCTTTTTTTCTGCGCGTAATCTGCTGCTTGCAAACA
AAAAAACCACCGCTACCAGCGGTGGTTTGTTTGCCGGATCAAGAGCTACCAACTCTTTTTCCGAAGGTAA
CTGGCTTCAGCAGAGCGCAGATACCAAATACTGTTCTTCTAGTGTAGCCGTAGTTAGGCCACCACTTCAA
GAACTCTGTAGCACCGCCTACATACCTCGCTCTGCTAATCCTGTTACCAGTGGCTGCTGCCAGTGGCGAT
AAGTCGTGTCTTACCGGGTTGGACTCAAGACGATAGTTACCGGATAAGGCGCAGCGGTCGGGCTGAACGG
GGGGTTCGTGCACACAGCCCAGCTTGGAGCGAACGACCTACACCGAACTGAGATACCTACAGCGTGAGCT
ATGAGAAAGCGCCACGCTTCCCGAAGAGAGAAAGGCGGACAGGTATCCGGTAAGCGGCAGGGTCGGAACA
GGAGAGCGCACGAGGGAGCTTCCAGGGGGAAACGCCTGGTATCTTTATAGTCCTGTCGGGTTTCGCCACC
TCTGACTTGAGCGTCGATTTTTGTGATGCTCGTCAGGGGGGCGGAGCCTATGGAAAAACGCCAGCAACGC
GGCCTTTTTACGGTTCCTGGCCTTTTGCTGGCCTTTTGCTCACATATTCTTTCCTGCGTTATCCCCTGAT
TCTGTGGATAACCGTATTACCGCCTTTGAGTGAGCTGATACCGCTCGCCGCAGCCGAACGACCGAGCGCA
GCGAGTCAGTGAGCGAGGAAGCGGAAGAGCGCCCAATACGCAAACCGCCTCTCCCCGCGCGTTGGCCGAT
TCATTAATGCAGCTGGCACGACAGGTTTCCCGACTGGAAAGCGGGCAGTGAGCGCAACGCAATTAATGTG
AGTTAGCTCACTCATTAGGCACCCCAGGCTTTACACTTTATGCTTCCGGCTCGTATGTTGTGTGGAATTG
TGAGCGGATAACAATTTCACACAGGAAACAGCTATGACCATGATTACGCCAAGCGCGCAATTAACCCTCA
CTAAAGGGAACAAAAGCTGGAGCTGCAAGCTT
Features (pLannotate 1.2.2; 30 found; start..end, strand, type, name):
      3..229     +  promoter       RSV promoter: Rous sarcoma virus enhancer/promoter
    230..410     +  LTR            5' LTR (truncated): truncated 5' long terminal repeat (LTR) from HIV-1
    457..582     +  misc_feature   HIV-1 Ψ: packaging signal of human immunodeficiency virus type 1
    566..929     +  CDS            HIV-1 gag (fragment): gag protein from human immunodeficiency virus 1; gag
   1075..1308    +  misc_feature   RRE: The Rev response element (RRE) of HIV-1 allows for Rev-dependent mRNA export from the nucleus to the cytoplasm.
   1685..1785    +  CDS            Rev (fragment): human immunodeficiency virus 1 (HIV-1) Rev protein; rev; enhances nuclear export of unspliced and incompletely spliced viral mRNAs
   1803..1920    +  misc_feature   cPPT/CTS: central polypurine tract and central termination sequence of HIV-1
   1938..1958    +  protein_bind   attB4: mutant version of attB; core recombination site for the Gateway® BP reaction BP Clonase™
   2019..2322    +  enhancer       CMV enhancer: human cytomegalovirus immediate early enhancer
   2323..2526    +  promoter       CMV promoter: human cytomegalovirus (CMV) immediate early promoter
   2548..2568    +  protein_bind   attB1: mutant version of attB; core recombination site for the Gateway® BP reaction BP Clonase™
   3887..3911    -  protein_bind   attB2: mutant version of attB; recombination site for the Gateway® BP reaction BP Clonase™
   3929..4517    +  misc_feature   WPRE: woodchuck hepatitis virus posttranscriptional regulatory element
   4548..5047    +  promoter       PGK promoter: mouse phosphoglycerate kinase 1 promoter
   5064..5663    +  CDS            PuroR: puromycin N-acetyltransferase; pac from Streptomyces alboniger; confers resistance to puromycin
   5653..5733    +  CDS            nef (fragment): NEF_HV1Z2 - Experimental evidence at protein level: Swiss-Prot protein existence level 1. Extracellular Nef protein targets CD4(+) T-lymphocytes for apoptosis by interacting with CXCR4 surface receptors. From Human immunodeficiency virus type 1 group M subtype D (isolate Z2/CDC-Z34) (HIV-1).
   5735..5968    +  LTR            3' LTR (ΔU3): self-inactivating 3' long terminal repeat (LTR) from HIV-1
   6040..6161    +  polyA_signal   SV40 poly(A) signal: SV40 polyadenylation signal
   6201..6336    +  rep_origin     SV40 ori: SV40 origin of replication
   6357..6375    -  promoter       T7 promoter: promoter for bacteriophage T7 RNA polymerase
   6383..6538    +  CDS            lacZα (fragment): LacZα fragment of β-galactosidase; lacZ fragment
   6543..6971    +  rep_origin     f1 ori (sequence partly withheld): f1 bacteriophage origin of replication; arrow indicates direction of (+) strand synthesis
   7024..7128    +  promoter       AmpR promoter: bla
   7129..7989    +  CDS            AmpR: β-lactamase; bla; confers resistance to ampicillin, carbenicillin, and related antibiotics
   8160..8748    +  rep_origin     ori: high-copy-number ColE1/pMB1/pBR322/pUC origin of replication
   8931..9023    +  CDS            lacI (fragment): lac repressor; lacI; The lac repressor binds to the lac operator to inhibit transcription in E. coli. This inhibition can be relieved by adding lactose or isopropyl-β-D-thiogalactopyranoside (IPTG).
   9036..9057    +  protein_bind   CAP binding site: CAP binding activates transcription in the presence of cAMP. E. coli catabolite activator protein
   9072..9102    +  promoter       lac promoter: promoter for the E. coli lac operon
   9110..9126    +  protein_bind   lac operator: The lac repressor binds to the lac operator to inhibit transcription in E. coli. This inhibition can be relieved by adding lactose or isopropyl-β-D-thiogalactopyranoside (IPTG). lac repressor encoded by lacI
   9171..9189    +  promoter       T3 promoter: promoter for bacteriophage T3 RNA polymerase
