[The description below was written by a language model from this plasmid's Addgene catalogue record and pLannotate feature annotations shown in this document.]
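Description:
pLV-Puro-CMV-EPB41L4A-AS1 unspliced-MUT- deltaSNORA13 is a 9.2 kb third-generation-style, self-inactivating HIV-1 lentiviral transfer plasmid for expressing a modified form of the human long noncoding RNA EPB41L4A-AS1 in mammalian cells. In bacteria it is maintained through a high-copy ColE1/pUC origin and selected with ampicillin (AmpR); an f1 ori, an SV40 ori and remnants of a lac/T7/T3 cloning region are also present in the backbone. The viral portion has an RSV promoter driving a truncated 5' LTR, followed by the Ψ packaging signal with a gag fragment, the RRE for Rev-dependent export of the genomic RNA, and the cPPT/CTS. It ends in a ΔU3 3' LTR, which inactivates LTR promoter activity after integration, and an SV40 poly(A) signal.

Between the LTRs, the CMV enhancer/promoter sits between attB4 and attB1 sites, and the insert occupies the unannotated interval between attB1 and attB2, an arrangement that suggests Gateway-style assembly, although the record lists the cloning method as unknown. The insert is the unspliced (intron-retaining) EPB41L4A-AS1 sequence carrying two changes: a cluster of point substitutions that makes the transcript resistant to an antisense oligonucleotide, and deletion of the SNORA13 snoRNA, which the construct name and mutation field indicate is removed from the locus sequence. A WPRE follows the insert to enhance transcript accumulation, and a separate mouse PGK promoter drives puromycin N-acetyltransferase for selection of transduced cells. The design fits rescue experiments in which the endogenous lncRNA is depleted by ASO while this resistant version tests functions independent of the snoRNA, though the record states only expression in mammalian cells as the purpose.
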