Addgene plasmid #242751: pLV-Puro-CMV-EPB41L4A-AS1 unspliced-MUT- deltaSNORA13
Purpose: Expresses unspliced EPB41L4A-AS1 in mammalian cells
Depositing lab: Igor Ulitsky. Depositing organization: Weizmann Institute of Science. Publication: EPB41L4A-AS1 long noncoding RNA acts in both cis- and trans-acting transcriptional regulation and controls nucleolar biology. Monziani A, Unfried JP, Cvetanovic T, Ulitsky I. bioRxiv 2025.04.08.647803 10.1101/2025.04.08.647803.
Backbone
  Vector backbone: PLV
  Vector type: Mammalian Expression, Lentiviral
  Selectable markers: Puromycin
Growth in bacteria
  Bacterial resistance: Ampicillin, 100 μg/mL
  Growth temperature: 30°C
  Growth strain: NEB Stable
  Copy number: Unknown
Gene/Insert
  Gene/Insert name: EPB41L4A-AS1
  Species: H. sapiens (human)
  Mutation: AACTTAAAAGCAGCGT → ACCTTAGAAGTAGAGT making it resistant to ASO Deleteon of SNORNA13
  GenBank ID: NR_015370
  Entrez Gene: EPB41L4A-AS1 (a.k.a. C5orf26, NCRNA00219, TIGA1)
  Promoter: CMV
  Cloning method: Unknown
  Sequencing primers: 5′ CCCCATTGACGCAAATGGGCGG
Terms and licenses: Academic/Nonprofit Terms; Industry Terms: Not Available to Industry
Depositor comments: Please visit https://doi.org/10.1101/2025.04.08.647803 for bioRxiv preprint.
How to cite: pLV-Puro-CMV-EPB41L4A-AS1 unspliced-MUT- deltaSNORA13 was a gift from Igor Ulitsky (Addgene plasmid # 242751 ; http://n2t.net/addgene:242751 ; RRID:Addgene_242751)
